Addgene plasmid #149687: SG3ΔENV CA M66I
Purpose: Non-infectious HIV-1 Clone with stop codon in Env (see NIH AIDS Reagent Program Cat #11051) and M66I mutation in capsid (CA M66I).
Depositing lab: Wesley Sundquist. Depositing organization: University of Utah. Publication: Reconstitution and visualization of HIV-1 capsid-dependent replication and integration in vitro. Christensen DE, Ganser-Pornillos BK, Johnson JS, Pornillos O, Sundquist WI. Science. 2020 Oct 9;370(6513). pii: 370/6513/eabc8420. doi: 10.1126/science.abc8420. PubMed 33033190.
Backbone
  Vector backbone: pTZ19U
  Backbone manufacturer: Bio-Rad
  Backbone size w/o insert (bp): 2863
  Total vector size (bp): 14788
  Modifications to backbone: none
  Vector type: Mammalian Expression, Lentiviral, Retroviral
Growth in bacteria
  Bacterial resistance: Ampicillin, 100 μg/mL
  Growth temperature: 37°C
  Growth strain: NEB Stable
  Growth instructions: Recombination deficient strain required to avoid recombination of plasmid
  Copy number: High Copy
Gene/Insert
  Gene/Insert name: Capsid (alt name: CA)
  Species: HIV-1
  Mutation: Changed Capsid residue Met 66 to Iso (CA M66I)
  GenBank ID: L02317.1
  Cloning method: Restriction Enzyme; 5′ cloning site BssHII (not destroyed); 3′ cloning site SpeI (not destroyed)
  Sequencing primers: 5′ GCTTGCTGAAGCGCGCAC; 3′ GAAGGGTACTAGTAGTTCCTG
Resource information
  A portion of this plasmid was derived from a plasmid made by: Cloned from NIH Aids reagent program plasmid SG3delENV catalog #11051
Terms and licenses: Academic/Nonprofit Terms; Industry Terms: Not Available to Industry
How to cite: SG3ΔENV CA M66I was a gift from Wesley Sundquist (Addgene plasmid # 149687 ; http://n2t.net/addgene:149687 ; RRID:Addgene_149687)
