[The description below was written by a language model from this plasmid's Addgene catalogue record.]
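Description:
SG3ΔENV CA M66I is a near-full-length HIV-1 proviral clone carried in the pTZ19U bacterial backbone, giving a plasmid of about 14.8 kb, of which roughly 2.9 kb is vector. It is classed as a mammalian expression, lentiviral/retroviral construct. It is propagated in bacteria as a high-copy plasmid under ampicillin selection. The record notes that a recombination-deficient host strain is required to avoid recombination of the plasmid. No feature table is provided, so the individual viral and backbone elements are not itemised. Expression in mammalian cells would normally be driven by the provirus's own LTR, though the record does not state this.

The viral sequence derives from the SG3 isolate through the parental SG3ΔEnv clone, which carries a stop codon in env. Without functional envelope glycoprotein, the clone is non-infectious on its own. Env-defective proviruses of this kind are generally used to make particles limited to a single round of infection when an envelope is supplied in trans, although the record does not describe this use here. The distinguishing feature of this version is a methionine-to-isoleucine substitution at residue 66 of the capsid (CA) protein. It was introduced on a fragment cloned between BssHII and SpeI sites, both of which are retained.

The associated publication concerns in vitro reconstitution and visualisation of capsid-dependent HIV-1 replication and integration. This suggests the plasmid serves as a source of viral cores bearing a mutant capsid, for comparison with wild type in studies of how capsid properties affect reverse transcription and integration. The record does not describe the specific phenotype of M66I.
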