>Addgene plasmid #149687 | SG3ΔENV CA M66I | addgene full sequence | sequence record 304544 | Addgene NGS Result
GTGGCGCCCGAACAGGGACCGGAAAGCGAAAGAGAAACCAGAGGAGCTCTCTCGACGCAGGACTCGGCTT
GCTGAAGCGCGCACGGCAAGAGGCGAGGGGCGGCGACTGGTGAGTACGCCAAAAATTTTGACTAGCGGAG
GCTAGAAGGAGAGAGATGGGTGCGAGAGCGTCAGTATTGAGCGGGGGAAAATTGGATAAGTGGGAGAAAA
TTCGGTTAAGGCCAGGGGGAAAGAAAAAATATAAATTAAAACATCTAGTATGGGCAAGCAGGGAGCTAGA
ACGATTCGCAGTTAATCCCGGCCTGTTAGAAACAGCAGAAGGCTGTAGACAAATACTGGGACAGCTACAA
CCGTCCCTTCAGACAGGATCAGAAGAACTTAAATCATTATATAATACAATAGCAGTCCTCTATTGTGTGC
ATCAAATGATAGATGTAAAAGACACCAAGGAAGCTTTAGAGAAGATAGAGGAAGAGCAAAACAACAGTAA
GAAAAAAGCACAGCAAGCAGCAGCTGACACAGGAAACAGCAGCCAGGTCAGCCGAAATTACCCTATAGTG
CAGAACATCCAGGGGCAAATGGTACATCAGGCCATATCACCCAGAACTTTAAATGCATGGGTAAAAGTAG
TAGAAGAGAAGGCTTTCAGCCCAGAAGTAATACCCATGTTTTCAGCATTATCAGAAGGAGCCACCCCACA
AGATTTAAACACCATGCTAAACACAGTGGGGGGACATCAAGCAGCTATCCAAATGTTAAAAGAGACCATC
AATGAGGAAGCTGCAGAATGGGATAGATTGCATCCAGTGCAAGCAGGGCCTGTTGCACCAGGCCAGATGA
GAGAACCAAGGGGAAGTGACATAGCAGGAACTACTAGTACCCTTCAGGAACAAATAGGATGGATGACAAA
TAATCCACCTATCCCAGTAGGAGAAATCTATAAAAGATGGATAATCCTGGGATTAAATAAAATAGTAAGG
ATGTATAGTCCTTCTAGCATTCTGGACATAAGACAAGGACCAAAGGAATCCTTTAGAGACTATGTAGACA
GGTTCTATAAAACTTTAAGAGCCGAGCAAGCTTCACAGGAGGTAAAAAATTGGATGACAGAAACCTTGTT
GGTCCAAAATGCGAACCCAGATTGTAAGACCATTTTAAAAGCATTGGGACCAGGAGCTACACTAGAGGAA
ATGATGACAGCATGTCAGGGAGTGGGAGGACCCGGCCACAAAGCAAGAGTTTTGGCGGAAGCAATGAGCC
AAGTAACAAATTCAGCCACCATAATGATGCAGAGAGGCAATTTTAGGAACCAAAGAAAGACTGTTAAGTG
TTTCAATTGTGGCAAAGAAGGGCATATAGCCAGAAATTGCAAGGCCCCTAGGAAAAGGGGCTGCTGGAAA
TGTGGAAAGGAAGGACACCAAATGAAAGATTGTACAGAGAGACAGGCTAATTTTTTAGGGAAGATCTGGC
CTTCCCACAAGGGAAGGCCAGGGAATTTTCCTCAGAGCAGACTAGAGCCAACAGCTCCACCAGAAGAGAG
CTTCAGGTTTGGGGAGGAGACAACAACTCCCCCTCAGAAGCAGGAGCGGGAAGACAAGGAAATGTATCCC
TTAGCTTCCCTCAGATCACTCTTTGGCAACGACCCCTCGTCACAATAAAGATAGGGGGGCAACTAAAGGA
GGCTCTATTAGATACAGGAGCAGATGATACAGTATTAGAAGAAATGAATTTGCCAGGGAGATGGAAGCCA
AAAATGATAGGGGGAATTGGAGGTTTTATCAAAGTAAGACAGTATGATCAGATACCCATAGAAATCTGTG
GACATAAAGCTATAGGTACAGTATTAGTAGGACCTACACCTGTCAACATAATTGGAAGAAATCTGTTGAC
TCAGATTGGTTGCACTCTAAATTTTCCCATTAGTCCTATTGAAACTGTACCAGTAAAATTAAAGCCAGGA
ATGGATGGCCCAAAAGTTAAACAATGGCCATTGACAGAAGAAAAAATAAAAGCATTAGTAGAAATTTGTA
CAGAAATGGAAAAGGAAGGGAAGATTTCAAAAATTGGGCCTGAAAATCCATACAATACTCCAGTATTTGC
TATAAAGAAAAAAGACAGTACTAAATGGAGAAAATTAGTAGATTTCAGAGAACTTAATAAGAGGACTCAA
GACTTCTGGGAAGTTCAATTAGGAATACCACATCCCGCTGGATTAAAAAAGAAAAAATCAGTAACAGTAC
TAGATGTGGGTGATGCATATTTCTCAGTTCCCTTAGATAAAGACTTCAGGAAATATACTGCATTTACCAT
ACCTAGTATAAACAATGAGACACCAGGGATTAGATATCAGTACAATGTGCTCCCACAGGGATGGAAAGGA
TCACCAGCAATATTCCAAAGTAGCATGACAAAAATCTTAGAGCCTTTTAGAAAGCAAAATCCAGACATAG
TTATCTATCAGTACATGGATGATTTGTATGTAGGATCTGACTTAGAAATAGGGCAGCATAGAACAAAAAT
AGAGGAACTGAGACAACATCTGTTAAGGTGGGGATTTACCACACCAGACAAAAAACATCAGAAAGAACCT
CCATTCCTTTGGATGGGTTATGAACTCCATCCTGATAAATGGACAGTACAGCCTATAGTGCTGCCAGAAA
AAGACAGCTGGACTGTCAATGACATACAGAAGTTAGTGGGAAAATTGAATTGGGCAAGTCAGATTTACTC
AGGGATCAAAGTGAAGCAGTTATGTAAACTCCTTAGGGGAACCAAAGCACTAACAGAAGTAGTAACACTA
ACAGAAGAAGCAGAGCTAGAACTGGCAGAAAACAGGGAAATTCTAAAAGAACCAGTACATGGAGTGTATT
ATGACCCATCAAAAGACTTAATAGCAGAAATACAGAAACAGGGGCAAGGCCAATGGACATATCAAATTTA
TCAAGAGCCATTTAAAAATCTGAAAACAGGAAAATATGCAAGAACGAGGGGTGCCCACACTAATGATGTA
AAACAATTAACAGAGGCAGTGCAAAAAATAACCACAGAATGCATAATAATATGGGGAAAAACTCCTAAAT
TTAGACTGCCCATACAAAAAGAAACATGGGAAACATGGTGGACAGAGTATTGGCAAGCCACCTGGATTCC
TGAATGGGAGTTTGTCAATACCCCTCCCTTAGTGAAATTATGGTACCAGTTAGAGAAAGAGCCCATAGAA
GGCGCAGAAACTTTCTATGTAGATGGAGCAGCTAACAGGGAGACTAAATTAGGAAAAGCAGGATATGTTA
CTAACAAAGGAAGACAAAAAGTTGTCACCCTAACTGACACAACAAATCAGAAGACTGAGTTAGAAGCAAT
TCATCTAGCTTTGCAGGATTCTGGATTAGAAGTAAACATAGTAACAGACTCACAATATGCATTAGGAATC
ATTCAAGCACAACCAGATAAAAGTGAATCAGAATTAGTCAGTCAAATAATAGAGCAGTTAATAAAAAAGG
AAAAGGTCTACCTGGCATGGGTACCAGCACACAAAGGAATTGGAGGAAATGAACAAGTAGATAAATTAGT
CAGTGCTGGGGTCAGGAAAGTACTATTTTTAGATGGAATAGATAAGGCCCAAGAAGAACATGAGAAATAT
CACAGTAATTGGAGAGCCATGGCTAGTGATTTTAACTTACCACCTGTAGTAGCAAAAGAAATAGTAGCCA
GCTGTGATAAATGTCAGCTAAAAGGAGAAGCCATGCATGGACAAGTAGACTGTAGTCCAGGAATATGGCA
ACTAGATTGCACACATCTAGAAGGAAAAATTATCCTGGTGGCGGTTCATGTAGCCAGTGGATATATAGAA
GCAGAAGTTATTCCAGCAGAGACAGGGCAGGAAACAGCATACTTTCTCTTAAAATTAGCAGGAAGATGGC
CAGTAAAAACAATACATACAGACAATGGCAGCAATTTCACCAGTACCACGGTTAAGGCCGCCTGTTGGTG
GGCAGGGATCAAGCAGGAATTTGGCATTCCCTACAATCCCCAAAGTCAAGGAGTAGTAGAATCTATGAAT
AAAGAATTAAAGAAAATTATAGGACAGGTAAGAGATCAGGCTGAACATCTTAAAACAGCAGTACAAATGG
CAGTATTTATCCACAATTTTAAAAGAAAAGGGGGGATTGGGGGGTACAGTGCAGGGGAAAGAATAGTAGA
CATAATAGCAACAGACATACAAACTAAAGAACTACAAAAACAAATTACAAAAATTCAAAATTTTCGGGTT
TATTACAGGGACAACAAAGATCCACTTTGGAAAGGACCAGCAAAGCTTCTCTGGAAAGGTGAAGGGGCAG
TAGTAATACAAGATAATAGTGACATAAAAGTAGTGCCAAGAAGAAAAGCAAAGATCATTAGAGATTATGG
AAAACAGATGGCAGGTGATGATTGTGTGGCAAGTAGACAGGATGAGGATTAGAACATGGATAAGTTTAGT
AAAACACCATATGTATATTTCAAGGAAAGCAAAGGGATGGTTTTATAGACATCACTATGAAAGCACTCAC
CCAAAAATAAGTTCAGAAGTACACATCCCACTAGGGGATGCTAGATTGGTAATAACAACATATTGGGGTC
TGCATACAGGAGAAAGAGATTGGCATTTGGGTCATGGAGTCTCCGTAGAATGGAGGAAAAAGAGATATAG
CACACAAGTAGACCCTGACCTAGCAGACCAACTAATTCATCTGTATTACTTTGATTGTTTTTCAGAATCT
GCCATAAGAAATGCCATATTAGGACATATAGTTAGTCCTAGGTGTGAATATCAAGCAGGACATAACAAGG
TAGGATCTCTACAGTACCTAGCACTAGCAGCATTAATAACACCAAAAAGGATAAAGCCACCTTTGCCTAG
TGTTACAAAACTAACAGAGGATAGATGGAACAAGCCCCAGAAGACCAAGGGCCACAGAGGGAGCCATACA
ATGAATGGACACTAGAGCTTTTAGAAGAACTTAAGAATGAAGCTGTTAGACATTTTCCTAGGATATGGCT
CCATGGCTTAGGGCAATATATCTATGAAACTTATGGGGATACTTGGGCAGGAGTGGAAGCCCTAGTAAGA
ACTCTGCAACAACTGCTGTTTACTCTTTTCAGAATTGGGTGTCGACATAGCAGAATAGGCATTACTCAAC
GAAGAAGAGCAAGAAATGGAGCCAGTAGATCCTAGACTAGAGCCCTGGAAGCATCCAGGAAGCCAGCCTA
AAACTGCTTGTACCAAATGCTATTGTAAAAAGTGTTGCTTACATTGCCAAGTTTGTTTCATGACAAAAGG
CTTAGGCATCTCCTATGGCAGGAAGAAGCGGAGACAGCGACGAAGAGCTCCTCAAGACAGTCAGGCTCAT
CAAGCTTCTCTATCAAAGCAGTAAGTAGTGCATGTAATGCAACCTATACAAATAGCAGCAATAGTAGCAT
TAGTAGTGGTAGGAATAATAGCAATAGTTGTGTGGTCCATAGTATTAATAGAATATAGGAAAATATTAAG
ACAAAGAAAAATAGACAGGTTAATTAAAAGAATAAGTAAAAGAGCAGAAGACAGTGGCAATGAGAGTGAA
GGAGATCAGGAAGAATTATCAGCACTTGTGGAGATGGGGCACCATGCTCTTTGGGATATTGATGATCTAT
AGTGCTGCAGGGAATTTGTGGGTCACAGTATATTATGGGGTACCTGTATGGAAAGAAGCAACCACCACTC
TATTTTGTGCATCAGATGCTAAAGCATATGATACAGAGGTACATAATGTTTGGGCCACACATGCCTGTAT
ACCCACAGACCCCAACCCACAAGAGATAGTATTAGAAAATGTGACAGAAGATTTTAACATGTGGAAAAAT
AACATGGTAGAACAGATGCAGGAGGATATAATCAGTTTATGGGATCAAAGCCTAAAGCCATGTGTAAAAT
TAACCCCACTCTGTGTTACTCTAAATTGCACTGATGAGTTGAAGAATGCTACTAATACCACTAGCTAGTA
CTAATACCCCTAGTGGTAGCTGGAAAAAGATGGAAAGAGGAGAAATAAAGAACTGCTCTTTCAATGTCTT
AGGAGATAAGAAGCAGAAAGCATATGCACTCTTTTATAAACTTGATGTAGTACCAATAGATAATGATAAG
AATAGTACCAAATATAGGTTGATAAGTTGTAACACCTCAGTCACTACACAGGCCTGTCCAAAGATATCCT
TTGAGCCAATTCCCATACATTATTGTGCCCCGGCTGGTTTTGCGATTCTAAAGTGTAAAGATAAGAAGTT
CAATGGAACAGGATCATGTAAAAATGTCAGCACAGTACAATGTACACATGGAATTAAGCCAGTAGTATCA
ACTCAACTGCTGTTAAATGGCAGCCTAGCAGAAGAAGAGGTAGTAATTAGATCTGCCAATTTCTCGGACA
ATGCTAAAACCATAATAGTACAGCTGAAAGAAGCTGTAGAAATTAATTGCACAAGACCCAACAAAAAAAC
AAGAAAACGTATAACTACGGGACCAGGGAGAGTATATTATACAACAGGAGAAATAGTAGGAGATATAAGA
CAAGCACATTGTAACCTTAGTAGAGCAAAATGGAATGACACTTTAAGACAGATAGTTATAAAATTAAGAG
AACAATTTGAGAATAAAACAATAGTCTTTAATCAATCCTCAGGAGGGGACCCAGAAATTGTAATGCATAG
TTTTAATTGTGGAGGGGAATTTTTCTACTGTAAGTCAACACAACTGTTTAATAGTACTTGGGCTGGGAAT
AATACTTGGAATAGTAGTGCTGAAAGGTCAGATGACACTGGAGGAAATATCACACTCCCATGCAGAATAA
AACAAATTATAAACATGTGGCAGGAAGTAGGAAAAGCAATGTATGCCCCTCCCATCAGCGGACAAATTAG
ATGTACATCAAATATTACAGGGCTGCTATTAACAAGAGATGGTGGTACGAGCGATACCAATACCACCGAG
ACCTTCAGACCTGGAGGAGGAGATATGAGGGACAATTGGAGAAGTGAATTATATAAATATAAAGTAGTAA
AAATTGAACCATTAGGAGTAGCACCCACCACGGCAAAGAGAAGAGTGGTGCAAAGAGAAAAAAGAGCAGT
GGGAATAGGAGCTCTGTTCCTTGGGTTCTTGGGAGCAGCAGGAAGCACTATGGGCGCAGCGTCAATGACG
TTGACGGTACAGGCCAGACAATTATTGTCTGGTATAGTGCAACAGCAGAACAATTTGCTGAGGGCTATTG
AGGCGCAACAGCATCTGTTGCAACTCACAGTCTGGGGCATCAAGCAGCTCCAGGCAAGAGTCCTGGCTGT
GGAAAGATACCTAAAGGATCAACAGCTCCTGGGGATTTGGGGTTGCTCTGGAAAACTCATTTGCACCACT
GCTGTGCCTTGGAATGCTAGTTGGAGTAATAAATCTCTGAATCAGATTTGGGATAACATGACTTGGATGC
AGTGGGAAAGAGAAATTGAAAATTACACAGACTTAATATACAACTTAATTGAAGAATCGCAGAACCAGCA
AGAAAAGAATGAACAAGAATTATTGGAATTAGATAAATGGGCAAGTTTGTGGAATTGGTTTACAATAACA
AACTGGCTGTGGTATATAAAAATATTCATAATGATAGTAGGAGGCTTGATAGGTTTAAGAATAGTTTTTA
CTGTACTTTCTATAGTGAATAGAGTTAGGCAGGGATACTCACCATTGTCGTTTCAGACCCACCTCCCAAC
CCCGAGGGGACCCGACAGGCCCGAAGGAATCGAAGAAGAAGGTGGAGAGAGAGACAGAGACAGATCCGGT
CGATTAGTGAACGGATTCTTAGCACTTTTCTGGGACGATCTGCGGAGCCTGTGCCTCTTCAGCTACCACC
GCTTGAGAGACTTAATCTTGGTTGTAACGAGGATTGTGGAACTTCTGGGACGCAGGGGGTGGGAAGCCCT
CAAGTATTGGTGGAGTCTCCTACAGTATTGGAGCCAGGAACTAAAGAATAGTGCTGTTAACTTGCTTAAT
GTCACAGCCATAGCAGTAGCTGAGGGAACAGATAGGGTTATAGAAGTAGTACAAAGAACTTATAGAGCTA
TTCTCCACATACCTAGAAGAATAAGACAGGGCTTGGAAAGGCTTTTGCTATAAGATGGGTGGCAAGTGGT
CAAAACGTATGGAGGGTGGATGGCATGCTGTAAGGGAAAGAATGAGACGAGCTGAGCCAGCAGCAGATGG
GGTGGGAGCAGTATCTAGAGACCTGGAAAAACATGGAGCAATCACAAGTAGCAATACAGCAGCTAACAAT
GCTGATTGTGCCTGGCTGGAAGCACAAGAGGAGGAGGAGGTGGGTTTTCCAGTCAGACCTCAGGTACCTT
TAAGACCAATAACTTACAAGGCAGCTGTAGATATTAGCCACTTTTTAAAAGAAAAGGGGGGACTGGAAGG
GCTAATTTTCTCCCAAAGAAGACAAGATATCCTTGATCTGTGGACCTACCACACACAAGGCTACTTCCCT
GATTGGCAGAACTACACACCAGGGCCAGGGATCAGATATCCACTGACCTTTGGATGGTGTTTCAAGCTAG
TACCAGTTGATCCAGAGAAGATAGAAGAGGCCAATGAAGGAGAAAACAACAGCTTGCTACACCCTATGAG
CCAGCATGGGATGGATGACCCGGAGAGAGAAGTGCTAGAGTGGAGGTTTGACAGCCGCCTAGCATTTCAT
CACATGGCCCGAGAGCTGCATCCGGAGTACTACAAGAACCGATGACATCGCGCTTTCTACAAGGGACTTT
CCGCTGGGGACTTTCCAGGGGAGGCGTGGCCTGGGCGGGACCGGGGAGTGGCGAGCCCTCAGATGCTGCA
TATAAGCAGCTGCTTTTGCCTGTACTGGGTCTCTCTGGTTAGACCAGATCTGAGCCTGGGAGCTCTCTGG
CTAGCTAGGGAACCCACTGCTTAAGCCTCAATAAAGCTTGCCTTGAGTGCTTCAAGTAGTGTGTGCCCGT
CTGTTGTGTGACTCTGGTAGCTAGAGATCCCTCATACCCTTTTAGTCAGTGTGGAAAATCTCTAGCAAAA
ATTCCTAGCTGCCTAGAAATAAAACACTATGCTTTTGAATAACATATGACTTAAAAGAAGAATTTATGAT
GGCTATTAGAAAATATTTTAAACTGATTGAAAATGAAGGTGAACTACAATGATCTAGATTGCTGCTGCTG
AAATGCTAAGATGAAATTTATAGCCTTAAGTCTATGCATTGGAAAAGAAAGCTTTTTTAAGGAGGTAGAA
AAGGAATAGGAAATCAAACCTAAAGACAGTAGAAGTAAAGAAATAATGAAGACAAGAGCAGAAATTAGTG
AATAGAAAGTAATCTTACATAGAGAAAATTGACAAAGCTAAGAAAAAGTTGGTTCTTTGAAAAGATTAAT
GTAATTGACCACTTAGCAAAACTGATAAAAGGAGGATGGGGAGGGGGAGAGAGAACATAAATTTAAATAA
TAGGAATTGAAAAATGTCACATCACTACGGATCCTCTAGAGTCGACCTGCAGGCATGCAAGCTTTCCCTA
TAGTGAGTCGTATTAGAGCTTGGCGTAATCATGGTCATAGCTGTTTCCTGTGTGAAATTGTTATCCGCTC
ACAATTCCACACAACATACGAGCCGGAAGCATAAAGTGTAAAGCCTGGGGTGCCTAATGAGTGAGCTAAC
TCACATTAATTGCGTTGCGCTCACTGCCCGCTTTCCAGTCGGGAAACCTGTCGTGCCAGCTGCATTAATG
AATCGGCCAACGCGCGGGGAGAGGCGGTTTGCGTATTGGGCGCTCTTCCGCTTCCTCGCTCACTGACTCG
CTGCGCTCGGTCGTTCGGCTGCGGCGAGCGGTATCAGCTCACTCAAAGGCGGTAATACGGTTATCCACAG
AATCAGGGGATAACGCAGGAAAGAACATGTGAGCAAAAGGCCAGCAAAAGGCCAGGAACCGTAAAAAGGC
CGCGTTGCTGGCGTTTTTCCATAGGCTCCGCCCCCCTGACGAGCATCACAAAAATCGACGCTCAAGTCAG
AGGTGGCGAAACCCGACAGGACTATAAAGATACCAGGCGTTTCCCCCTGGAAGCTCCCTCGTGCGCTCTC
CTGTTCCGACCCTGCCGCTTACCGGATACCTGTCCGCCTTTCTCCCTTCGGGAAGCGTGGCGCTTTCTCA
TAGCTCACGCTGTAGGTATCTCAGTTCGGTGTAGGTCGTTCGCTCCAAGCTGGGCTGTGTGCACGAACCC
CCCGTTCAGCCCGACCGCTGCGCCTTATCCGGTAACTATCGTCTTGAGTCCAACCCGGTAAGACACGACT
TATCGCCACTGGCAGCAGCCACTGGTAACAGGATTAGCAGAGCGAGGTATGTAGGCGGTGCTACAGAGTT
CTTGAAGTGGTGGCCTAACTACGGCTACACTAGAAGAACAGTATTTGGTATCTGCGCTCTGCTGAAGCCA
GTTACCTTCGGAAAAAGAGTTGGTAGCTCTTGATCCGGCAAACAAACCACCGCTGGTAGCGGTGGTTTTT
TTGTTTGCAAGCAGCAGATTACGCGCAGAAAAAAAGGATCTCAAGAAGATCCTTTGATCTTTTCTACGGG
GTCTGACGCTCAGTGGAACGAAAACTCACGTTAAGGGATTTTGGTCATGAGATTATCAAAAAGGATCTTC
ACCTAGATCCTTTTAAATTAAAAATGAAGTTTTAAATCAATCTAAAGTATATATGAGTAAACTTGGTCTG
ACAGTTACCAATGCTTAATCAGTGAGGCACCTATCTCAGCGATCTGTCTATTTCGTTCATCCATAGTTGC
CTGACTCCCCGTCGTGTAGATAACTACGATACGGGAGGGCTTACCATCTGGCCCCAGTGCTGCAATGATA
CCGCGAGACCCACGCTCACCGGCTCCAGATTTATCAGCAATAAACCAGCCAGCCGGAAGGGCCGAGCGCA
GAAGTGGTCCTGCAACTTTATCCGCCTCCATCCAGTCTATTAATTGTTGCCGGGAAGCTAGAGTAAGTAG
TTCGCCAGTTAATAGTTTGCGCAACGTTGTTGCCATTGCTACAGGCATCGTGGTGTCACGCTCGTCGTTT
GGTATGGCTTCATTCAGCTCCGGTTCCCAACGATCAAGGCGAGTTACATGATCCCCCATGTTGTGCAAAA
AAGCGGTTAGCTCCTTCGGTCCTCCGATCGTTGTCAGAAGTAAGTTGGCCGCAGTGTTATCACTCATGGT
TATGGCAGCACTGCATAATTCTCTTACTGTCATGCCATCCGTAAGATGCTTTTCTGTGACTGGTGAGTAC
TCAACCAAGTCATTCTGAGAATAGTGTATGCGGCGACCGAGTTGCTCTTGCCCGGCGTCAATACGGGATA
ATACCGCGCCACATAGCAGAACTTTAAAAGTGCTCATCATTGGAAAACGTTCTTCGGGGCGAAAACTCTC
AAGGATCTTACCGCTGTTGAGATCCAGTTCGATGTAACCCACTCGTGCACCCAACTGATCTTCAGCATCT
TTTACTTTCACCAGCGTTTCTGGGTGAGCAAAAACAGGAAGGCAAAATGCCGCAAAAAAGGGAATAAGGG
CGACACGGAAATGTTGAATACTCATACTCTTCCTTTTTCAATATTATTGAAGCATTTATCAGGGTTATTG
TCTCATGAGCGGATACATATTTGAATGTATTTAGAAAAATAAACAAATAGGGGTTCCGCGCACATTTCCC
CGAAAAGTGCCACCTG
[124 nt withheld, positions 11777-11900]
C
[91 nt withheld, positions 11902-11992]
A
[49 nt withheld, positions 11994-12042]
CCTTTGACGTTGGAGTCCACGTTCTTT
[37 nt withheld, positions 12070-12106]
ACCCTATCTCGGTCTATTCTTTTGATTTATAAGGGATTTTGCCGATTTCGGCCTATTGGTTAAAAAATGA
GCTGATTTAACAAAAATTTAACGCGAATTTTAACAAAATATTAACGCTTACAATTTCCATTCGCCATTCA
GGCTGCGCAACTGTTGGGAAGGGCGATCGGTGCGGGCCTCTTCGCTATTACGCCAGCTGGCGAAAGGGGG
ATGTGCTGCAAGGCGATTAAGTTGGGTAACGCCAGGGTTTTCCCAGTCACGACGTTGTAAAACGACGGCC
AGTGAATTCCTTCTATGGAATACTTTTTAAATATATAGTCTGATAATATATAACTGACACGTTTTCTGTT
GTTTCATAATGGTTGATTTTCTCAGGGCTACGTTTCTCTATTTTTTCCTGTTCTCAAATCTTAACTCTCC
ATCTCTGTCCTCAAGTGGTAAGTGATCTTGTGTCTTATTTTGAAATTAAAGTCATCAACAAATTATTTCA
ACTCATAGATTTATAGTTGTGGAAGACTTACTATTCAAATGGAATTAGAACGTTTTGGGGGATAGGATGC
AGTAGTTCTTGGTAGTCCAAGACTCTTAATAAAACAACTAGAAAAGCCAGGTAATTTACAAAATTTATAT
ATTTAGCGATAGAGAACAATGGGTGTAAAAATGATTAAAGAAAGCAAAATTTTGCACCCTGGGGGAATAC
CTTTCACAAGTGAGCTGAGAGGTCTGCAGCTGATCATTGTTTTTCCTGGGTACAGAGTAGAGGAGGCCTT
TGGGCTGCAGCCTGAGTGGCAGATTGGAAATATGAGGGGCCTTTAAACACAGAGAACGCCCTCAGTATAT
TCCTAAATTCTGTAGTTCAGCTGGGCGGAAGAGATAAACCAAAATCTCAGAAAAGGAGATTGGGATATTT
TCTAGTCCTATGGTGTTGAGATAAAGATTCTCTAGGGGAAGCGACTTGAGAACAATAGGTGAGAGTTGAA
AGCGTTTGAGGAAGTGGTGAATACACACTGATGATTTTCAACACACCCAGTTTCTTCCCCCGTAGACATT
TGCCAAATTCTGAAGCTGCTTAGGCTAGAGAGCTAAACCAGAAGTCTCTTAAAAACAAAGCAATTCTTAT
AGTATCTAGGTACCTAGAAGATAACGATCTGCTAGCTTTTGAAATGAAGGCTCTGCAGAGTCTCATCCTA
GGAACAGGGACAAACCAGAGGTAGTCTCCTTCATAGCAAAACTGCTACTCAGCAGTGTTCTATGATTCTG
GCATTATAGAGGAAGTAGTAAAAGTATATGTATGAAAATTGTGTTAAGTGAAGGATGAATAAGAAAATAT
CTAGGGTAACCACTAAAAGAAAAGAATGTGTAACAAATGAATACAGAAAAAAATTGGATATAGAATATGT
GATAAATTCAGAAGAAGACAAGAAAGAAAATATAAAACAAGCAGGCAACTAAATTAGTAATTATGTTACA
TGGAAATGGGCTAAATATTTCAAGTAAATGGCAAAAATCATCAGACTGGACAAATAATAATTACCTAAAT
ATAAGTACCTAGAAAGATTGAGAGAAAATGATGCGAAAAGGTATACCATCCAAATGCTAACTGAAGGAAA
TAAGTGTGGCTATACCAATCAGGCAAAGGAGACTTTAATACAATAAACAGTAGTAGAAAAAGAGAACTAC
ATTTTATAGTGTAAGGGGATTGATCCACCAGAGTTACCACAATCCTTTATGTGTACCCAGTAAAATAGCC
CAAACATCTATAAACCAAAAATTTTATTTTGAACTAAAAGAAACAGACAAATATGCCCTCACAATGGATG
CACATATATAGGACATACATACATCACAATTAGCAGGCTTGATCTAATTGTCATACGTAGAACATTGAAA
CTATTAATGGTGGTATTAACCATCTTTTCCCTTGCACATGGAAATTGTACTAGAATTGACCATAAGCTAG
GGCCATGAACAAAGCCTCAGCAAATATCATTGATTTTAATAATTGAATATGTTGTTTGTATTATAGTAAA
TAAAAATAACTAGAAAATTGGAAGGGCTAATTATCTCCCAAAGAAGACAAGATATCCTTGATCTGTGGAC
CTACCACACACAAGGCTACTTCCCTGATTGGCAGAACTACACACCAGGGCCAGGGATCAGATATCCACTG
ACCTTTGGATGGTGTTTCAAGCTAGTACCAGTTGATCCAGAGAAGATAGAAGAGGCCAATGAAGGAGAAA
ACAACAGCTTGCTACACCCTATGAGCCAGCATGGGATGGATGACCCGGAGAGAGAAGTGCTAGAGTGGAG
GTTTGACAGCCGCCTAGCATTTCATCACATGGCCCGAGAGCTGCATCCGGAGTACTACAAGAACCGATGA
CATCGCGCTTTCTACAAGGGACTTTCCGCTGGGGACTTTCCAGGGGAGGCGTGGCCTGGGCGGGACCGGG
GAGTGGCGAGCCCTCAGATGCTGCATATAAGCAGCTGCTTTTGCCTGTACTGGGTCTCTCTGGTTAGACC
AGATCTGAGCCTGGGAGCTCTCTGGCTAGCTAGGGAACCCACTGCTTAAGCCTCAATAAAGCTTGCCTTG
AGTGCTTCAAGTAGTGTGTGCCCGTCTGTTGTGTGACTCTGGTAGCTAGAGATCCCTCATACCCTTTTAG
TCAGTGTGGAAAATCTCTAGCA
